Addgene plasmid #32526: pCDF1-PTPRD-G1707R
Depositing lab: Todd Waldman. Depositing organization: Georgetown University. Publication: Mutational inactivation of PTPRD in glioblastoma multiforme and malignant melanoma. Solomon DA, Kim JS, Cronin JC, Sibenaller Z, Ryken T, Rosenberg SA, Ressom H, Jean W, Bigner D, Yan H, Samuels Y, Waldman T. Cancer Res. 2008 Dec 15. 68(24):10300-6. 10.1158/0008-5472.CAN-08-3272 PubMed 19074898.
Backbone
  Vector backbone: pCDF1-MCS2-EF1-Puro
  Backbone manufacturer: System Biosciences
  Backbone size w/o insert (bp): 6606
  Vector type: Mammalian Expression, Lentiviral
  Selectable markers: Puromycin
Growth in bacteria
  Bacterial resistance: Ampicillin, 100 μg/mL
  Growth temperature: 37°C
  Growth strain: Stbl3
  Copy number: High Copy
Gene/Insert
  Gene/Insert name: Protein tyrosine phosphatase receptor-type delta G1707R
  Species: H. sapiens (human)
  Insert size (bp): 5140
  Mutation: G1707R
  GenBank ID: BC106714
  Entrez Gene: PTPRD (a.k.a. HPTP, HPTPD, HPTPDELTA, PTPD, R-PTP-delta, RPTPDELTA)
  Cloning method: Restriction Enzyme; 5′ cloning site NsiI (not destroyed); 3′ cloning site NsiI (not destroyed)
  Sequencing primers: 5′ atccacgctgttttgacctc; 3′ ccaacttctcggggactgt
Resource information
  A portion of this plasmid was derived from a plasmid made by: Todd Waldman
Terms and licenses: Academic/Nonprofit Terms; Industry Terms: Not Available to Industry
How to cite: pCDF1-PTPRD-G1707R was a gift from Todd Waldman (Addgene plasmid # 32526 ; http://n2t.net/addgene:32526 ; RRID:Addgene_32526)
