[The description below was written by a language model from this plasmid's Addgene catalogue record.]
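Description:
pCDF1-PTPRD-G1707R is a lentiviral mammalian expression plasmid built on the commercial pCDF1-MCS2-EF1-Puro backbone (about 6.6 kb without insert). It is maintained in bacteria as a high-copy plasmid under ampicillin selection, and the recommended host is a recombination-deficient strain of the kind generally used to keep the repeated terminal sequences of lentiviral vectors stable. In mammalian cells, transduced or transfected populations can be selected with puromycin. As the backbone name indicates, the puromycin resistance gene is driven by an EF1 promoter in a cassette separate from the multiple cloning site. The record does not state which promoter drives the insert, and no feature table is supplied, so the viral elements, origin of replication and other regulatory parts cannot be listed in detail.

The payload is a roughly 5.1 kb human cDNA encoding protein tyrosine phosphatase receptor-type delta (PTPRD), carrying the missense substitution G1707R. It was inserted by restriction cloning into a single NsiI site, which is retained at both ends of the insert. No epitope tags or fluorescent reporters are recorded.

The associated publication concerns mutational inactivation of PTPRD in glioblastoma multiforme and malignant melanoma, which suggests that G1707R is one of the tumour-related variants examined there, although the record does not give the origin of the mutation. The construct is suited to packaging into lentiviral particles for stable expression of mutant PTPRD in human cells. This would allow the variant's function to be compared with that of the wild-type protein.
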