>Addgene plasmid #32526 | pCDF1-PTPRD-G1707R | addgene partial sequence | sequence record 38555 | hPTPRD-F7 5'-ACG GGA GAG AAT GTC ACA GG-3'
AAAGCTCACACCTCAAGGTTTATCAGTGCCAATCTTCCATGTAATAAATTCAAAAATCGCCTTGTTAATA
TTATGCCATATGAATCCACAAGGGTATGCCTGCAGCCTATCCGTGGAGTAGAAGGATCTGATTACATCAA
TGCCAGTTTTATTGATAGATACAGACAACAGAAAGCCTACATCGCTACCCAGGGGCCCTTGGCAGAGACC
ACTGAAGACTTCTGGCGGATGCTCTGGGAACACAATTCCACCATAGTTGTGATGCTCACCAAGCTGCGTG
AAATGGGCAGAGAGAAATGTCACCAATACTGGCCAGCAGAACGGTCTGCAAGATACCAGTACTTTGTTGT
AGATCCCATGGCTGAGTACAACATGCCACAGTATATCCTAAGGGAATTCAAGGTCACAGATGCCAGGGAC
GGCCAGTCCCGAACAGTAAGGCAGTTCCAGTTCACTGACTGGCCAGAGCAAGGAGTGCCAAAGTCCGGAG
AAGGATTTATTGACTTCATCGGCCAAGTCCATAAAACAAAAGAACAGTTTGGCCAAGATGGACCCATTTC
AGTCCATTGCAGCGCGGGCGTTGGAAGAACTGGAGTCTTCATAACGCTAAGCATTGTTTTGGAAAGAATG
AGATATGAAGGAGTTGTAGATATCTTCCAGACTGTCAAAATGTTAAGAACACAACGACCAGCTATGGTAC
AGACAGAGGATCAATATCAGTTTTCCTATCGTGCCGCACTAGAGTACCTGGGCAGCTTTGACCACTATGC
AACG
